>Addgene plasmid #199691 | pJH2673 | addgene full sequence | sequence record 408323 | Addgene NGS Result
AAGCTTGGGCTGCAGCATGCGGCCGCTGTGGTCTCACTTTGAACGACAAAAGAAAACCAAATATTGTAAA
GGAATAGTACAGATAAAAGGGAACAAGTGATACCAGCTGATGGATGTAGGTCAGCGACAAAAGACAGGAG
ACGTATAGTTTGATGATTATGGAACCAAACTCAGAATTTAATGTTGGAGACGCTATAAAAATTGAATTGA
GAAATTGAAACCATATTCTTGAATATCTCTCAATTTGGAATTTGGAAGTAGCCGTAAAATCGGCTAGCTA
GAACATAAAAGGACTGATTTGCAACCTTGACCATTCATGATATCATTTCAATAAAAGAAGAGATTCCAAT
GACCAATCTTCAAGAATCACAATAATCACAACAAAACTAAGCAAAAGTAACAACAAATTGTTCAGGTAGA
CAAGTAGACATTTGGACACATTTTGCGGGGATGTGATGACTGTATAATAAAAATAAGTGGACACTGAGAG
AGAGAGGAGGTCAGCAGGAAAAAAGAACATCGAACTGCTTGACGAATTGAAATTAGAATGAGGTGTCAGG
CAGGTGACGATTACATGGTTAATTATTAGTGTTCTTTTTCTTCTTTTTGTGGATGCCGATTAGTTGAAAT
AATTGCATGGAAAGTGAGAATTCAATGTGAATCTCTTTCTTATTATGTTTCAAGTGGTATCTGGATGGAA
GCTTGTACTTTTATGAATCGAAAATTGCGCCCAAGGTTGATTTTGAGATTATTCAGTAAATTTTTGTGCT
GATTATTCAGTTAATGTAGAACAGAGACGCGGATGAAAACTTTTTTAATTTCTAAAAAAAAAGACAAAAT
GTGGTTAAAAAGTTTGGAAAATAATTGTTATATACTTCTTGAGAGCTTATTCAAACGGAAACCAATCATA
AATAGTCGAATAGTCATTTAGAAAAGAGAAACTAGTTGATGTAGAGAGATTCAAAAAGTAAAATATGCAA
ATGATCCGTTTCTTAGATTTAGTAAACATCTACCAAATGAAACAGGAATTGTCGAAACAATTTAGAAAAG
GAGAAGGAAACATTTGTTTATTTTCCCCTTTAAATGGCGGTAGAGGTAAAACAGCAATACACATAGTACA
AGGTTATACTACTTTCAAAAGAATTTGACATCCCGCCGAGAAAATGTGGTGATTATATGGTAAAGTTTTC
AGTTGGATATTATCTTCTACAGACGGTGATTCAAAATGATCAAAAGGGCAAGTGGGTGGTAGGATTTGAA
AAATTGAGATATAGAACGTGCGATTTTGGTAAAACTTTTTGAACACAAGGCATATTTTTGAACTTTGAAA
AACGCAAAATTTAAATTTTGTTAATTACATATATTTTGAACAGATTATGAATATAAGCAAGGCTACATAA
AATATGTATATTTTCTTTTTACAAATATTCGTACACTGTTAAATTTATAGAAAAATCATTTATATTCAGA
AAAACCTATTTGAACAATTTTTAGTTGCTCAATAACCAATTTGCACAAATTTAGAAAATATAATGGGGGC
TTTTAAAAATTTAAATCCTCAGCGAATATTCCTTTGCGATTTTTTCGAACGTTTTCTTTCAGATTAAAAA
ATCTGAAGCAGAAGTAAATGAACTACCATAGAAAATTCACCAAGGATCACATTTTTACAAAGCCTCCGCC
CAATTGTAAACTTGGGAATTTTTGCTTGTTTTCTTTTTTTTTTCAAAAAAGGAATAGTTGTTTTAAAGTA
ATTTATTCCCCTATGCTTTCTCCAGCAATCAGTTGTTCTCCCCATACTTTACACAATTATCAACAACTTC
ACATAGAAAACAAAACAACAAATCAGAAATTCCCACCGGTCACAGTCACAGATTCCCCATGTTTTGTTCA
TCTCATTTCTGCAAGAAAGTGACATCGCTGCCACCCAATTCGACAAATTGTCCAAGTGGTCATCAGGAAG
ATATGACCTTCTTTTTAATGATAATTTAGACTACAAAGGGCGTCAAAAAAGATTCAATGATCAGGGGTAA
TTGCTGTAAAATGTAGTTTGTATGTGTGTTTACCGTAGCCTATAACTGTAAAAATTGGTTTTTTAAAAAG
TATTTCTGAGATTAAAAGGCTCCCCAAGGATGCACGATTCTAGCTAGAAATGAACATTCCATGGGTTGTG
AAGATGCTTTTATCTCACTTTAGAATGTCTGACTCCGCCCCTCTGTGTACGAATTGAAGTGCTCTTTTGT
GATGATCATAGCTCCTCCTTGCGGCGACGCCCGCACACAGCACGAGATATTACACGGAATACTTATGTGA
TTCATAGGAAACAAGGAAATCGAAAAAATAATAGGATTTTGAGGAGGTATTTTTAGATGAATGCTTATGA
TGTTATGATGAACCCAAGAAATTCTGAATAGACATATGTCAGAACGGGGTAGGAGCTCCAGTGTCGCTTT
TGAAATAAAAAATCAAGTGGTATACTTCTCGTATATACCCTTCTGAACTAATAAAATAATTTATCTTTTG
AAAAAGTTTGAAAAAGAAAAATGCCCAAAACTTGAATTTTAATGTTTTGTATTTTGAGCATATCGTTCAA
ACGTCGTGATCTGAAAGTAGAAAGATCTAAATATTCGTGACACAGTTTGGTTTGAAGGTCTTAGTGGTAA
TTTTTTATTACAGAAGCAACAAAAAGTTGACATATTTTCAGAATTTCCAAAAAAACGTTTAAAATTTCAA
TTTCTTCGATAGAGTTCTAAAAATTTTTTGGAACGGATTTTGTAATATCCGCTGATAACCGTTCAAGAAC
AATTTGAATTTTGAAATAATTTAATCAACTAGTATCCAGTGCTCTTTCTCACTGCTCCACCCATTTTTCA
ACCCATTTCCTTTACTCAATTTCGCCCGTTTTCCTTTTGCTCAAATGTGCCCACCAAATCATCTTTCTTC
GTCTTCTTTTCTCTTATTCGGAAGGAGAAGAGGTGAAAGTAGAATAAGTTTTTTTGTTGAAAAGAGAGGA
GCACGGCCACTTTTCTCTTATTTCCATCCTTCTACTACCTCGTTTTACTTTCCATTTAAAAACCCGTTTA
AAGTTCCAAAATTTCAATTATCTTGCTTCTGTTTGGAACACGACAAACTTTAGTTTTGTTACAGATACCC
GGGATTGGCCAAAGGACCCAAAGGTATGTTTCGAATGATACTAACATAACATAGAACATTTTCAGGAGGA
CCCTTGGCTAGCGTCGACGGATCCAAAAAATGCCACAATTTGGTATATTATGTAAAACACCACCTAAGGT
CCTGGTTCGTCAGTTTGTGGAAAGGTTTGAAAGACCTTCAGGGGAAAAAATAGCATCATGTGCTGCTGAA
CTAACCTATTTATGTTGGATGATTACTCATAACGGAACAGCAATCAAGAGAGCCACATTCATGAGCTATA
ATACTATCATAAGCAATTCGCTGAGTTTCGATATTGTCAACAAATCACTCCAGTTTAAATACAAGACGCA
AAAAGCAACAATTCTGGAAGCCTCATTAAAGAAATTAATTCCTGCTTGGGAATTTACAATTATTCCTTAC
AATGGACAAAAACATCAATCTGATATCACTGATATTGTAAGTAGTTTGCAATTACAGTTCGAATCATCGG
AAGAAGCAGATAAGGGAAATAGCCACAGTAAAAAAATGCTTAAAGCACTTCTAAGTGAGGGTGAAAGCAT
CTGGGAGATCACTGAGAAAATACTAAATTCGTTTGAGTATACCTCGAGATTTACAAAAACAAAAACTTTA
TACCAATTCCTCTTCCTAGCTACTTTCATCAATTGTGGAAGATTCAGCGATATTAAGAACGTTGATCCGA
AATCATTTAAATTAGTCCAAAATAAGTATCTGGGAGTAATAATCCAGTGTTTAGTGACAGAGACAAAGAC
AAGCGTTAGTAGGCACATATACTTCTTTAGCGCAAGGGGTAGGATCGATCCACTTGTATATTTGGATGAA
TTTTTGAGGAATTCTGAACCAGTCCTAAAACGAGTAAATAGGACCGGCAATTCTTCAAGCAACAAACAGG
AATACCAATTATTAAAAGATAACTTAGTCAGATCGTACAACAAGGCTTTGAAGAAAAATGCGCCTTATCC
AATCTTTGCTATAAAGAATGGCCCAAAATCTCACATTGGAAGACATTTGATGACCTCATTTCTGTCAATG
AAGGGCCTAACGGAGTTGACTAATGTTGTGGGAAATTGGAGCGATAAGCGTGCTTCTGCCGTGGCCAGGA
CAACGTATACTCATCAGATAACAGCAATACCTGATCACTACTTCGCACTAGTTTCTCGGTACTATGCATA
TGATCCAATATCAAAGGAAATGATAGCATTGAAGGATGAGACTAATCCAATTGAGGAGTGGCAGCATATA
GAACAGCTAAAGGGTAGTGCTGAAGGAAGCATACGATACCCCGCATGGAATGGGATAATATCACAGGAGG
TACTAGACTACCTTTCATCCTACATAAATAGACGCATATAAGGATCCCCGAGATCTTCAGCGCTCAGCAT
TCGTAGAATTGTAAGTTTAAACTTTCTCATACTAACTAACGCGCTCTATTTAAATTTTCAGAATTCCAAC
TGAGCGCCGGTCGCTACCATTACCAACTTGTCTGGTGTCAAAAATAATAGGGGCCGCTGTCATCAGAGTA
AGTTTAAACTGAGTTCTACTAACTAACGAGTAATATTTAAATTTTCAGCATCTCGCGCCCGTGCCTCTGA
CTTCTAAGTCCAATTACTCTTCAACATCCCTACATGCTCTTTCTCCCTGTGCTCCCACCCCCTATTTTTG
TTATTATCAAAAAACTTCTCTTAATTTCTTTGTTTTTTAGCTTCTTTTAAGTCACCTCTAACAATGAAAT
TGTGTAGATTCAAAAATAGAATTAATTCGTAATAAAAAGTCGAAAAAAATTGTGCTCCCTCCCCCCATTA
ATAATAATTCTATCCCAAAATCTACACAATGTTCTGTGTACACTTCTTATGTTTTTTACTTCTGATAAAT
TTTTTTGAAACATCATAGAAAAAACCGCACACAAAATACCTTATCATATGTTACGTTTCAGTTTATGACC
GCAATTTTTATTTCTTCGCACGTCTGGGCCTCTCATGACGTCAAATCATGCTCATCGTGAAAAAGTTTTG
GAGTATTTTTGGAATTTTTCAATCAAGTGAAAGTTTATGAAATTAATTTTCCTGCTTTTGCTTTTTGGGG
TTTCCCCTATTGTTTGTCAAGATTTCGAGGACGGCGTTTTTCTTGCTAAAATCACAAGTATTGATGAGCA
CGATGCAAGAAAGATCGGAAGAAGGTTTGGGTTTGAGGCTCAGTGGAAGGTGAGTAGAAGTTGATAATTT
GAAAGTGGAGTAGTGTCTATGGGGTTTTTGCCTTAAATGACAGAATACATTCCCAATATACCAAACATAA
CTGTTTCCTACTAGTCGGCCGTACGGGCCCTTTCGTCTCGCGCGTTTCGGTGATGACGGTGAAAACCTCT
GACACATGCAGCTCCCGGAGACGGTCACAGCTTGTCTGTAAGCGGATGCCGGGAGCAGACAAGCCCGTCA
GGGCGCGTCAGCGGGTGTTGGCGGGTGTCGGGGCTGGCTTAACTATGCGGCATCAGAGCAGATTGTACTG
AGAGTGCACCATATGCGGTGTGAAATACCGCACAGATGCGTAAGGAGAAAATACCGCATCAGGCGGCCTT
AAGGGCCTCGTGATACGCCTATTTTTATAGGTTAATGTCATGATAATAATGGTTTCTTAGACGTCAGGTG
GCACTTTTCGGGGAAATGTGCGCGGAACCCCTATTTGTTTATTTTTCTAAATACATTCAAATATGTATCC
GCTCATGAGACAATAACCCTGATAAATGCTTCAATAATATTGAAAAAGGAAGAGTATGAGTATTCAACAT
TTCCGTGTCGCCCTTATTCCCTTTTTTGCGGCATTTTGCCTTCCTGTTTTTGCTCACCCAGAAACGCTGG
TGAAAGTAAAAGATGCTGAAGATCAGTTGGGTGCACGAGTGGGTTACATCGAACTGGATCTCAACAGCGG
TAAGATCCTTGAGAGTTTTCGCCCCGAAGAACGTTTTCCAATGATGAGCACTTTTAAAGTTCTGCTATGT
GGCGCGGTATTATCCCGTATTGACGCCGGGCAAGAGCAACTCGGTCGCCGCATACACTATTCTCAGAATG
ACTTGGTTGAGTACTCACCAGTCACAGAAAAGCATCTTACGGATGGCATGACAGTAAGAGAATTATGCAG
TGCTGCCATAACCATGAGTGATAACACTGCGGCCAACTTACTTCTGACAACGATCGGAGGACCGAAGGAG
CTAACCGCTTTTTTGCACAACATGGGGGATCATGTAACTCGCCTTGATCGTTGGGAACCGGAGCTGAATG
AAGCCATACCAAACGACGAGCGTGACACCACGATGCCTGTAGCAATGGCAACAACGTTGCGCAAACTATT
AACTGGCGAACTACTTACTCTAGCTTCCCGGCAACAATTAATAGACTGGATGGAGGCGGATAAAGTTGCA
GGACCACTTCTGCGCTCGGCCCTTCCGGCTGGCTGGTTTATTGCTGATAAATCTGGAGCCGGTGAGCGTG
GGTCTCGCGGTATCATTGCAGCACTGGGGCCAGATGGTAAGCCCTCCCGTATCGTAGTTATCTACACGAC
GGGGAGTCAGGCAACTATGGATGAACGAAATAGACAGATCGCTGAGATAGGTGCCTCACTGATTAAGCAT
TGGTAACTGTCAGACCAAGTTTACTCATATATACTTTAGATTGATTTAAAACTTCATTTTTAATTTAAAA
GGATCTAGGTGAAGATCCTTTTTGATAATCTCATGACCAAAATCCCTTAACGTGAGTTTTCGTTCCACTG
AGCGTCAGACCCCGTAGAAAAGATCAAAGGATCTTCTTGAGATCCTTTTTTTCTGCGCGTAATCTGCTGC
TTGCAAACAAAAAAACCACCGCTACCAGCGGTGGTTTGTTTGCCGGATCAAGAGCTACCAACTCTTTTTC
CGAAGGTAACTGGCTTCAGCAGAGCGCAGATACCAAATACTGTTCTTCTAGTGTAGCCGTAGTTAGGCCA
CCACTTCAAGAACTCTGTAGCACCGCCTACATACCTCGCTCTGCTAATCCTGTTACCAGTGGCTGCTGCC
AGTGGCGATAAGTCGTGTCTTACCGGGTTGGACTCAAGACGATAGTTACCGGATAAGGCGCAGCGGTCGG
GCTGAACGGGGGGTTCGTGCACACAGCCCAGCTTGGAGCGAACGACCTACACCGAACTGAGATACCTACA
GCGTGAGCTATGAGAAAGCGCCACGCTTCCCGAAGGGAGAAAGGCGGACAGGTATCCGGTAAGCGGCAGG
GTCGGAACAGGAGAGCGCACGAGGGAGCTTCCAGGGGGAAACGCCTGGTATCTTTATAGTCCTGTCGGGT
TTCGCCACCTCTGACTTGAGCGTCGATTTTTGTGATGCTCGTCAGGGGGGCGGAGCCTATGGAAAAACGC
CAGCAACGCGGCCTTTTTACGGTTCCTGGCCTTTTGCTGGCCTTTTGCTCACATGTTCTTTCCTGCGTTA
TCCCCTGATTCTGTGGATAACCGTATTACCGCCTTTGAGTGAGCTGATACCGCTCGCCGCAGCCGAACGA
CCGAGCGCAGCGAGTCAGTGAGCGAGGAAGCGGAAGAGCGCCCAATACGCAAACCGCCTCTCCCCGCGCG
TTGGCCGATTCATTAATGCAGCTGGCACGACAGGTTTCCCGACTGGAAAGCGGGCAGTGAGCGCAACGCA
ATTAATGTGAGTTAGCTCACTCATTAGGCACCCCAGGCTTTACACTTTATGCTTCCGGCTCGTATGTTGT
GTGGAATTGTGAGCGGATAACAATTTCACACAGGAAACAGCTATGACCATGATTACGCCAAGCTGTAAGT
TTAAACATGATCTTACTAACTAACTATTCTCATTTAAATTTTCAGAGCTTAAAAATGGCTGAAATCACTC
ACAACGATGGATACGCTAACAACTTGGAAATGAAAT
Features (pLannotate 1.2.2; 11 found; start..end, strand, type, name):
   3250..4521    +  CDS            FLP: site-specific recombinase FLP is a site-specific recombinase from Saccharomyces cerevisiae. Recombination occurs at FRT sequences.
   5217..5369    +  CDS            aex-5 (fragment): AEX5_CAEEL - Also known as kpc-3 From Caenorhabditis elegans.
   5497..5532    +  CDS            rop (fragment): Rop protein, which maintains plasmids at low copy number; rop
   5634..5733    +  misc_feature   bom (fragment): basis of mobility region from pBR322
   5831..5935    +  promoter       AmpR promoter: bla
   5936..6796    +  CDS            AmpR: β-lactamase; bla; confers resistance to ampicillin, carbenicillin, and related antibiotics
   6967..7555    +  rep_origin     ori: high-copy-number ColE1/pMB1/pBR322/pUC origin of replication
   7738..7830    +  CDS            lacI (fragment): lac repressor; lacI; The lac repressor binds to the lac operator to inhibit transcription in E. coli. This inhibition can be relieved by adding lactose or isopropyl-β-D-thiogalactopyranoside (IPTG).
   7843..7864    +  protein_bind   CAP binding site: CAP binding activates transcription in the presence of cAMP. E. coli catabolite activator protein
   7879..7909    +  promoter       lac promoter: promoter for the E. coli lac operon
   7917..7933    +  protein_bind   lac operator: The lac repressor binds to the lac operator to inhibit transcription in E. coli. This inhibition can be relieved by adding lactose or isopropyl-β-D-thiogalactopyranoside (IPTG). lac repressor encoded by lacI
