[The description below was written by a language model from this plasmid's Addgene catalogue record and pLannotate feature annotations shown in this document.]
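Description:
pJH2673 is a Caenorhabditis elegans expression plasmid of about 8.1 kb, built by Gibson assembly on a pBSK (pBluescript-type) backbone. In E. coli it is maintained at high copy from a ColE1/pUC-type origin and selected with ampicillin through the β-lactamase gene and its native promoter. The feature table also picks up backbone remnants: short rop, bom and lacI fragments and the lac promoter/operator/CAP site region. These have no role in the worm expression cassette.

The payload is an untagged FLPe coding sequence, an enhanced variant of the yeast FLP site-specific recombinase, which acts at FRT sites. It is annotated as a roughly 1.3 kb FLP CDS. According to the catalogue entry, it is driven by a "long" version of the nmr-1 promoter and followed by the unc-54 3' UTR. Neither element is annotated in the automated feature table. The large unannotated stretch upstream of the FLP CDS is consistent with the promoter's expected position, and the region downstream, including the small hit labelled as an aex-5 fragment, probably corresponds to the 3' UTR segment. Note that the Entrez gene link for "flpE" appears to be a name-based match rather than the actual source of the recombinase.

The stated purpose is to express FLPe in the AVA, AVE and AVD premotor interneurons, along with some other nmr-1-expressing cells. Such a plasmid is typically used with FRT-flanked transgenes, so that recombination switches an effector or reporter on or off only where the recombinase is present. This gives intersectional, cell-restricted genetic control in studies of the worm motor circuit.
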