Addgene plasmid #199691: pJH2673
Purpose: Pnmr-1 FLPe unc-54 3' UTR C.elegans AVA/E/D premotor IN and others expression of FLPe
Depositing lab: Mei Zhen. Depositing organization: Sinai Health System. Publication: A tonically active master neuron modulates mutually exclusive motor states at two timescales. Meng J, Ahamed T, Yu B, Hung W, Ei Mouridi S, Wang Z, Zhang Y, Wen Q, Boulin T, Gao S, Zhen M. Sci Adv. 2024 Apr 12;10(15):eadk0002. doi: 10.1126/sciadv.adk0002. Epub 2024 Apr 10. PubMed 38598630.
Backbone
  Vector backbone: pBSK
  Backbone size w/o insert (bp): 6861
  Total vector size (bp): 8086
  Vector type: Worm Expression
Growth in bacteria
  Bacterial resistance: Ampicillin, 100 μg/mL
  Growth temperature: 37°C
  Growth strain: DH5alpha
  Copy number: High Copy
Gene/Insert
  Gene/Insert name: flpE
  Insert size (bp): 1225
  Entrez Gene: flpE (a.k.a. MODMU_1329)
  Promoter: Pnmr-1 long
  Tag / fusion protein: no
  Cloning method: Gibson Cloning
  Sequencing primers: 5′ GATCCaaaaaATGCCACAATTTGGTATATTATGTAAAACACCACCTAAGGTCCTGGTT; 3′ gatcCTTATATGCGTCTATTTATGTAGGATGAAAGGTAGTCTAGTACCTCCTGTGATAT
Terms and licenses: Academic/Nonprofit Terms; Industry Terms: Not Available to Industry
Depositor comments: Please visit https://www.biorxiv.org/content/10.1101/2021.09.21.461278v4 for bioRxiv preprint.
How to cite: pJH2673 was a gift from Mei Zhen (Addgene plasmid # 199691 ; http://n2t.net/addgene:199691 ; RRID:Addgene_199691)
